Addgene plasmid #219355: SFFV-ZFP36L2-Brd 448
Purpose: Transcription factor ZFP36L2 with a specific barcode assigned.
Depositing lab: Filipe Pereira. Depositing organization: Center for Neuroscience and Cell Biology, University of Coimbra. Publication: A combinatorial transcription factor screening platform for immune cell reprogramming. Kurochkin I, Altman AR, Caiado I, Pertiga-Cabral D, Halitzki E, Minaeva M, Zimmermannova O, Henriques-Oliveira L, Klein D, Nair M, Oliveira D, Cajal LR, Knittel R, Feick C, Ringner M, Martin M, Cirovic B, Pires CF, Rosa FF, Sitnicka E, Theis FJ, Pereira CF. Cell Syst. 2026 Jan 21;17(1):101457. doi: 10.1016/j.cels.2025.101457. Epub 2026 Jan 14. PubMed 41539305.
Backbone
  Vector backbone: SFFV-MCS
  Backbone size w/o insert (bp): 6638
  Vector type: Lentiviral
Growth in bacteria
  Bacterial resistance: Ampicillin, 100 μg/mL
  Growth temperature: 37°C
  Growth strain: NEB Stable
  Copy number: High Copy
Gene/Insert
  Gene/Insert name: ZFP36L2
  Species: H. sapiens (human)
  Insert size (bp): 1485
  Entrez Gene: ZFP36L2 (a.k.a. BRF2, ERF-2, ERF2, OOMD13, OZEMA13, RNF162C, TIS11D)
  Promoter: The spleen focus-forming virus (SFFV) promoter
  Cloning method: Restriction Enzyme; 5′ cloning site Bsp119I (not destroyed); 3′ cloning site BstHI (not destroyed)
Terms and licenses: Academic/Nonprofit Terms; Industry Terms: Not Available to Industry
Depositor comments: Barcode sequence cloned into XbaI restriction site. Design of plasmid is as follows: SFFV-[TF sequence]-WPRE-[Barcode sequence].
How to cite: SFFV-ZFP36L2-Brd 448 was a gift from Filipe Pereira (Addgene plasmid # 219355 ; http://n2t.net/addgene:219355 ; RRID:Addgene_219355)
