[The description below was written by a language model from this plasmid's Addgene catalogue record and pLannotate feature annotations shown in this document.]
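Description:
SFFV-ZFP36L2-Brd 448 is a lentiviral transfer plasmid built on the SFFV-MCS backbone for constitutive expression of human ZFP36L2 (also known as TIS11D, ERF2 or BRF2) in mammalian cells. It is maintained in E. coli through a high-copy ColE1/pUC-type origin with ampicillin selection via β-lactamase. It also retains pBluescript-derived remnants such as an f1 origin, lacZα and lac regulatory fragments, and T7 and T3 promoters. No mammalian selection marker or fluorescent reporter is annotated in the full-sequence record of about 8.1 kb.

The viral portion has a third-generation, self-inactivating layout. An RSV promoter fused to a truncated HIV-1 5' LTR drives genomic RNA production in packaging cells. It is followed by the Ψ packaging signal with a partial gag region, the Rev response element for nuclear export of the unspliced genome, and the cPPT/CTS, which aids nuclear import in target cells. The internal spleen focus-forming virus LTR promoter then drives the ZFP36L2 coding sequence, which was inserted by restriction cloning between residual polylinker segments. A WPRE follows to improve transcript stability and expression. The cassette ends at a ΔU3 3' LTR, with an SV40 polyadenylation signal and SV40 origin sequence outside the viral unit. Short woodchuck hepatitis virus S, nef and Rev hits in the annotation are probably incidental matches within the WPRE and HIV-derived regions.

According to the depositor, a construct-specific barcode sits downstream of the WPRE, cloned into an XbaI site, but it is not annotated in the feature table. The barcode's position inside the transcribed region should allow the delivered factor to be identified from sequencing. This fits the plasmid's role as one member of a barcoded transcription factor library for combinatorial screening of immune cell reprogramming.
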