Features (pLannotate 1.2.2; 29 found; start..end, strand, type, name):
     94..112     -  promoter       T7 promoter: promoter for bacteriophage T7 RNA polymerase
    120..275     +  CDS            lacZα (fragment): LacZα fragment of β-galactosidase; lacZ fragment
    280..708     +  rep_origin     f1 ori (sequence partly withheld): f1 bacteriophage origin of replication; arrow indicates direction of (+) strand synthesis
    761..865     +  promoter       AmpR promoter: bla
    866..1726    +  CDS            AmpR: β-lactamase; bla; confers resistance to ampicillin, carbenicillin, and related antibiotics
   1897..2485    +  rep_origin     ori: high-copy-number ColE1/pMB1/pBR322/pUC origin of replication
   2668..2760    +  CDS            lacI (fragment): lac repressor; lacI; The lac repressor binds to the lac operator to inhibit transcription in E. coli. This inhibition can be relieved by adding lactose or isopropyl-β-D-thiogalactopyranoside (IPTG).
   2773..2794    +  protein_bind   CAP binding site: CAP binding activates transcription in the presence of cAMP. E. coli catabolite activator protein
   2809..2839    +  promoter       lac promoter: promoter for the E. coli lac operon
   2847..2863    +  protein_bind   lac operator: The lac repressor binds to the lac operator to inhibit transcription in E. coli. This inhibition can be relieved by adding lactose or isopropyl-β-D-thiogalactopyranoside (IPTG). lac repressor encoded by lacI
   2908..2926    +  promoter       T3 promoter: promoter for bacteriophage T3 RNA polymerase
   2954..3180    +  promoter       RSV promoter: Rous sarcoma virus enhancer/promoter
   3181..3361    +  LTR            5' LTR (truncated): truncated 5' long terminal repeat (LTR) from HIV-1
   3408..3533    +  misc_feature   HIV-1 Ψ: packaging signal of human immunodeficiency virus type 1
   3517..3880    +  CDS            HIV-1 gag (fragment): gag protein from human immunodeficiency virus 1; gag
   4026..4259    +  misc_feature   RRE: The Rev response element (RRE) of HIV-1 allows for Rev-dependent mRNA export from the nucleus to the cytoplasm.
   4636..4736    +  CDS            Rev (fragment): human immunodeficiency virus 1 (HIV-1) Rev protein; rev; enhances nuclear export of unspliced and incompletely spliced viral mRNAs
   4755..4872    +  misc_feature   cPPT/CTS: central polypurine tract and central termination sequence of HIV-1
   4906..5307    +  promoter       SFFV promoter: spleen focus-forming virus long terminal repeat (LTR) promoter
   5317..5340    +  misc_feature   MCS (fragment): pBluescript multiple cloning site
   5365..6846    +  CDS            ZFP36L2: TISD_HUMAN - Also known as ERF2 From Homo sapiens (Human).
   6857..6882    +  misc_feature   MCS (fragment): pBluescript multiple cloning site
   6882..6941    +  CDS            S (fragment): HBSAG_WHV6 - Experimental evidence at transcript level: Swiss-Prot protein existence level 2. The middle envelope protein plays an important role in the budding of the virion. It is involved in the induction of budding in a nucleocapsid independent way. In this process the majority of envelope proteins bud to form subviral lipoprotein particles of 22 nm of diameter that do not contain a nucleocapsid (By similarity). From Woodchuck hepatitis B virus (isolate w64/pWS23) (WHV).
   7073..7476    +  misc_feature   WPRE: woodchuck hepatitis virus posttranscriptional regulatory element
   7534..7593    +  CDS            nef (fragment): NEF_HV1Z2 - Experimental evidence at protein level: Swiss-Prot protein existence level 1. Extracellular Nef protein targets CD4(+) T-lymphocytes for apoptosis by interacting with CXCR4 surface receptors. From Human immunodeficiency virus type 1 group M subtype D (isolate Z2/CDC-Z34) (HIV-1).
   7595..7828    +  LTR            3' LTR (ΔU3): self-inactivating 3' long terminal repeat (LTR) from HIV-1
   7900..8021    +  polyA_signal   SV40 poly(A) signal: SV40 polyadenylation signal
   8040..8061    +  rep_origin     SV40 ori (fragment): SV40 origin of replication
   8061..73      +  rep_origin     SV40 ori (across the origin): SV40 origin of replication
>Addgene plasmid #219355 | SFFV-ZFP36L2-Brd 448 | addgene full sequence | sequence record 449090 | Addgene NGS Result
ATTTATGCAGAGGCCGAGGCCGCCTCGGCCTCTGAGCTATTCCAGAAGTAGTGAGGAGGCTTTTTTGGAG
GCCTAGGGACGTACCCAATTCGCCCTATAGTGAGTCGTATTACGCGCGCTCACTGGCCGTCGTTTTACAA
CGTCGTGACTGGGAAAACCCTGGCGTTACCCAACTTAATCGCCTTGCAGCACATCCCCCTTTCGCCAGCT
GGCGTAATAGCGAAGAGGCCCGCACCGATCGCCCTTCCCAACAGTTGCGCAGCCTGAATGGCGAATGGG
[124 nt withheld, positions 280-403]
C
[91 nt withheld, positions 405-495]
A
[49 nt withheld, positions 497-545]
CCTTTGACGTTGGAGTCCACGTTCTTT
[37 nt withheld, positions 573-609]
ACCCTATCTCGGTCTATTCTTTTGATTTATAAGGGATTTTGCCGATTTCGGCCTATTGGTTAAAAAATGA
GCTGATTTAACAAAAATTTAACGCGAATTTTAACAAAATATTAACGCTTACAATTTAGGTGGCACTTTTC
GGGGAAATGTGCGCGGAACCCCTATTTGTTTATTTTTCTAAATACATTCAAATATGTATCCGCTCATGAG
ACAATAACCCTGATAAATGCTTCAATAATATTGAAAAAGGAAGAGTATGAGTATTCAACATTTCCGTGTC
GCCCTTATTCCCTTTTTTGCGGCATTTTGCCTTCCTGTTTTTGCTCACCCAGAAACGCTGGTGAAAGTAA
AAGATGCTGAAGATCAGTTGGGTGCACGAGTGGGTTACATCGAACTGGATCTCAACAGCGGTAAGATCCT
TGAGAGTTTTCGCCCCGAAGAACGTTTTCCAATGATGAGCACTTTTAAAGTTCTGCTATGTGGCGCGGTA
TTATCCCGTATTGACGCCGGGCAAGAGCAACTCGGTCGCCGCATACACTATTCTCAGAATGACTTGGTTG
AGTACTCACCAGTCACAGAAAAGCATCTTACGGATGGCATGACAGTAAGAGAATTATGCAGTGCTGCCAT
AACCATGAGTGATAACACTGCGGCCAACTTACTTCTGACAACGATCGGAGGACCGAAGGAGCTAACCGCT
TTTTTGCACAACATGGGGGATCATGTAACTCGCCTTGATCGTTGGGAACCGGAGCTGAATGAAGCCATAC
CAAACGACGAGCGTGACACCACGATGCCTGTAGCAATGGCAACAACGTTGCGCAAACTATTAACTGGCGA
ACTACTTACTCTAGCTTCCCGGCAACAATTAATAGACTGGATGGAGGCGGATAAAGTTGCAGGACCACTT
CTGCGCTCGGCCCTTCCGGCTGGCTGGTTTATTGCTGATAAATCTGGAGCCGGTGAGCGTGGGTCTCGCG
GTATCATTGCAGCACTGGGGCCAGATGGTAAGCCCTCCCGTATCGTAGTTATCTACACGACGGGGAGTCA
GGCAACTATGGATGAACGAAATAGACAGATCGCTGAGATAGGTGCCTCACTGATTAAGCATTGGTAACTG
TCAGACCAAGTTTACTCATATATACTTTAGATTGATTTAAAACTTCATTTTTAATTTAAAAGGATCTAGG
TGAAGATCCTTTTTGATAATCTCATGACCAAAATCCCTTAACGTGAGTTTTCGTTCCACTGAGCGTCAGA
CCCCGTAGAAAAGATCAAAGGATCTTCTTGAGATCCTTTTTTTCTGCGCGTAATCTGCTGCTTGCAAACA
AAAAAACCACCGCTACCAGCGGTGGTTTGTTTGCCGGATCAAGAGCTACCAACTCTTTTTCCGAAGGTAA
CTGGCTTCAGCAGAGCGCAGATACCAAATACTGTTCTTCTAGTGTAGCCGTAGTTAGGCCACCACTTCAA
GAACTCTGTAGCACCGCCTACATACCTCGCTCTGCTAATCCTGTTACCAGTGGCTGCTGCCAGTGGCGAT
AAGTCGTGTCTTACCGGGTTGGACTCAAGACGATAGTTACCGGATAAGGCGCAGCGGTCGGGCTGAACGG
GGGGTTCGTGCACACAGCCCAGCTTGGAGCGAACGACCTACACCGAACTGAGATACCTACAGCGTGAGCT
ATGAGAAAGCGCCACGCTTCCCGAAGGGAGAAAGGCGGACAGGTATCCGGTAAGCGGCAGGGTCGGAACA
GGAGAGCGCACGAGGGAGCTTCCAGGGGGAAACGCCTGGTATCTTTATAGTCCTGTCGGGTTTCGCCACC
TCTGACTTGAGCGTCGATTTTTGTGATGCTCGTCAGGGGGGCGGAGCCTATGGAAAAACGCCAGCAACGC
GGCCTTTTTACGGTTCCTGGCCTTTTGCTGGCCTTTTGCTCACATGTTCTTTCCTGCGTTATCCCCTGAT
TCTGTGGATAACCGTATTACCGCCTTTGAGTGAGCTGATACCGCTCGCCGCAGCCGAACGACCGAGCGCA
GCGAGTCAGTGAGCGAGGAAGCGGAAGAGCGCCCAATACGCAAACCGCCTCTCCCCGCGCGTTGGCCGAT
TCATTAATGCAGCTGGCACGACAGGTTTCCCGACTGGAAAGCGGGCAGTGAGCGCAACGCAATTAATGTG
AGTTAGCTCACTCATTAGGCACCCCAGGCTTTACACTTTATGCTTCCGGCTCGTATGTTGTGTGGAATTG
TGAGCGGATAACAATTTCACACAGGAAACAGCTATGACCATGATTACGCCAAGCGCGCAATTAACCCTCA
CTAAAGGGAACAAAAGCTGGAGCTGCAAGCTTAATGTAGTCTTATGCAATACTCTTGTAGTCTTGCAACA
TGGTAACGATGAGTTAGCAACATGCCTTACAAGGAGAGAAAAAGCACCGTGCATGCCGATTGGTGGAAGT
AAGGTGGTACGATCGTGCCTTATTAGGAAGGCAACAGACGGGTCTGACATGGATTGGACGAACCACTGAA
TTGCCGCATTGCAGAGATATTGTATTTAAGTGCCTAGCTCGATACATAAACGGGTCTCTCTGGTTAGACC
AGATCTGAGCCTGGGAGCTCTCTGGCTAACTAGGGAACCCACTGCTTAAGCCTCAATAAAGCTTGCCTTG
AGTGCTTCAAGTAGTGTGTGCCCGTCTGTTGTGTGACTCTGGTAACTAGAGATCCCTCAGACCCTTTTAG
TCAGTGTGGAAAATCTCTAGCAGTGGCGCCCGAACAGGGACTTGAAAGCGAAAGGGAAACCAGAGGAGCT
CTCTCGACGCAGGACTCGGCTTGCTGAAGCGCGCACGGCAAGAGGCGAGGGGCGGCGACTGGTGAGTACG
CCAAAAATTTTGACTAGCGGAGGCTAGAAGGAGAGAGATGGGTGCGAGAGCGTCAGTATTAAGCGGGGGA
GAATTAGATCGCGATGGGAAAAAATTCGGTTAAGGCCAGGGGGAAAGAAAAAATATAAATTAAAACATAT
AGTATGGGCAAGCAGGGAGCTAGAACGATTCGCAGTTAATCCTGGCCTGTTAGAAACATCAGAAGGCTGT
AGACAAATACTGGGACAGCTACAACCATCCCTTCAGACAGGATCAGAAGAACTTAGATCATTATATAATA
CAGTAGCAACCCTCTATTGTGTGCATCAAAGGATAGAGATAAAAGACACCAAGGAAGCTTTAGACAAGAT
AGAGGAAGAGCAAAACAAAAGTAAGACCACCGCACAGCAAGCGGCCGCTGATCTTCAGACCTGGAGGAGG
AGATATGAGGGACAATTGGAGAAGTGAATTATATAAATATAAAGTAGTAAAAATTGAACCATTAGGAGTA
GCACCCACCAAGGCAAAGAGAAGAGTGGTGCAGAGAGAAAAAAGAGCAGTGGGAATAGGAGCTTTGTTCC
TTGGGTTCTTGGGAGCAGCAGGAAGCACTATGGGCGCAGCGTCAATGACGCTGACGGTACAGGCCAGACA
ATTATTGTCTGGTATAGTGCAGCAGCAGAACAATTTGCTGAGGGCTATTGAGGCGCAACAGCATCTGTTG
CAACTCACAGTCTGGGGCATCAAGCAGCTCCAGGCAAGAATCCTGGCTGTGGAAAGATACCTAAAGGATC
AACAGCTCCTGGGGATTTGGGGTTGCTCTGGAAAACTCATTTGCACCACTGCTGTGCCTTGGAATGCTAG
TTGGAGTAATAAATCTCTGGAACAGATTTGGAATCACACGACCTGGATGGAGTGGGACAGAGAAATTAAC
AATTACACAAGCTTAATACACTCCTTAATTGAAGAATCGCAAAACCAGCAAGAAAAGAATGAACAAGAAT
TATTGGAATTAGATAAATGGGCAAGTTTGTGGAATTGGTTTAACATAACAAATTGGCTGTGGTATATAAA
ATTATTCATAATGATAGTAGGAGGCTTGGTAGGTTTAAGAATAGTTTTTGCTGTACTTTCTATAGTGAAT
AGAGTTAGGCAGGGATATTCACCATTATCGTTTCAGACCCACCTCCCAACCCCGAGGGGACCCGACAGGC
CCGAAGGAATAGAAGAAGAAGGTGGAGAGAGAGACAGAGACAGATCCATTCGATTAGTGAACGGATCTCG
ACGGTATCGGTTAACTTTTAAAAGAAAAGGGGGGATTGGGGGGTACAGTGCAGGGGAAAGAATAGTAGAC
ATAATAGCAACAGACATACAAACTAAAGAATTACAAAAACAAATTACAAAAATTCAAAATTTTATCGATC
ACGAGACTAGCCTCGAGCTGGCTGCAGTAACGCCATTTTGCAAGGCATGGAAAAATACCAAACCAAGAAT
AGAGAAGTTCAGATCAAGGGCGGGTACATGAAAATAGCTAACGTTGGGCCAAACAGGATATCTGCGGTGA
GCAGTTTCGGCCCCGGCCCGGGGCCAAGAACAGATGGTCACCGCAGTTTCGGCCCCGGCCCGAGGCCAAG
AACAGATGGTCCCCAGATATGGCCCAACCCTCAGCAGTTTCTTAAGACCCATCAGATGTTTCCAGGCTCC
CCCAAGGACCTGAAATGACCCTGCGCCTTATTTGAATTAACCAATCAGCCTGCTTCTCGCTTCTGTTCGC
GCGCTTCTGCTTCCCGAGCTCTATAAAAGAGCTCACAACCCCTCACTCGGCGCGCCAGTCCTCCGACAGA
CTGAGTCGGCCGGTCGAATCAAGCTTATCGATACCGTCGACGGATCCGCTAGCCCGCGGTTCGAAATGTC
GACCACACTTCTGTCCGCCTTCTACGATGTCGACTTCTTGTGCAAGACAGAGAAATCCCTGGCCAACCTC
AACCTGAACAACATGCTGGACAAGAAGGCGGTGGGGACGCCTGTGGCCGCCGCCCCCAGCTCGGGCTTCG
CGCCGGGATTCCTCCGACGGCACTCGGCCAGCAACCTGCATGCACTCGCCCACCCCGCGCCCAGCCCCGG
CAGCTGCTCGCCCAAGTTCCCGGGCGCCGCTAACGGCAGCAGCTGCGGCAGCGCGGCGGCCGGCGGTCCG
ACCTCCTACGGCACCCTTAAGGAGCCGTCGGGGGGCGGCGGCACAGCCCTGCTCAACAAGGAGAACAAAT
TCCGGGACCGCTCGTTTAGCGAGAACGGCGATCGCAGCCAGCACCTCCTGCACCTGCAGCAGCAGCAGAA
GGGGGGCGGCGGCTCCCAGATCAACTCCACGCGCTACAAGACCGAGCTGTGCCGGCCCTTCGAGGAGAGC
GGCACGTGCAAGTACGGCGAAAAGTGCCAGTTCGCGCATGGCTTCCACGAGCTGCGCAGCCTGACTCGCC
ATCCGAAGTACAAGACCGAGCTGTGCCGCACCTTTCATACCATCGGCTTCTGCCCCTATGGGCCGCGCTG
CCACTTCATCCACAACGCGGACGAGCGGCGGCCCGCGCCGTCGGGGGGCGCCTCCGGGGACCTGCGTGCC
TTTGGCACGCGCGATGCGTTGCACCTGGGCTTCCCGCGGGAGCCGCGGCCCAAGTTGCACCACAGCCTCA
GCTTCTCGGGCTTCCCGTCGGGCCACCATCAGCCCCCGGGCGGCCTCGAGTCGCCGCTGCTGCTCGACAG
CCCCACGTCGCGCACGCCGCCGCCGCCCTCCTGCTCTTCGGCCTCGTCCTGCTCCTCCTCCGCCTCCTCC
TGTTCCTCGGCCTCCGCGGCCTCCACGCCCTCGGGCGCCCCGACATGCTGCGCCTCCGCGGCGGCCGCGG
CTGCGGCCGCTCTGCTGTACGGCACCGGGGGCGCCGAGGACCTGCTGGCGCCGGGGGCCCCGTGCGCGGC
CTGCTCGTCGGCCTCGTGCGCCAACAACGCCTTCGCCTTCGGTCCGGAGCTCAGCAGCCTCATCACGCCG
CTCGCCATCCAGACCCACAACTTTGCCGCCGTGGCCGCCGCCGCCTACTACCGCAGTCAGCAGCAGCAGC
AGCAGCAGGGCCTGGCGCCCCCCGCGCAGCCGCCGGCGCCGCCCAGCGCGACCCTCCCCGCCGGGGCCGC
CGCACCTCCCTCGCCGCCCTTCAGCTTCCAGCTGCCGCGCCGCCTGTCCGACTCGCCCGTGTTCGACGCG
CCCCCCAGCCCCCCGGACTCGCTGTCGGACCGCGACAGCTACCTAAGCGGCTCCCTGAGCTCCGGCAGCC
TCAGCGGCTCTGAGTCTCCCAGCCTCGACCCTGGCCGCCGCCTGCCAATCTTCAGCCGCCTCTCCATCTC
CGACGACTAGACCGGTCGGATCCCCCGGGCTGCAGGAATTCGAGCATCTTACCGCCATTTATTCCCATAT
TTGTTCTGTTTTTCTTGATTTGGGTATACATTTAAATGTTAATAAAACAAAATGGTGGGGCAATCATTTA
CATTTTTAGGGATATGTAATTACTAGTTCAGGTGTATTGCCACAAGACAAACATGTTAAGAAACTTTCCC
GTTATTTACGCTCTGTTCCTGTTAATCAACCTCTGGATTACAAAATTTGTGAAAGATTGACTGATATTCT
TAACTATGTTGCTCCTTTTACGCTGTGTGGATATGCTGCTTTAATGCCTCTGTATCATGCTATTGCTTCC
CGTACGGCTTTCGTTTTCTCCTCCTTGTATAAATCCTGGTTGCTGTCTCTTTATGAGGAGTTGTGGCCCG
TTGTCCGTCAACGTGGCGTGGTGTGCTCTGTGTTTGCTGACGCAACCCCCACTGGCTGGGGCATTGCCAC
CACCTGTCAACTCCTTTCTGGGACTTTCGCTTTCCCCCTCCCGATCGCCACGGCAGAACTCATCGCCGCC
TGCCTTGCCCGCTGCTGGACAGGGGCTAGGTTGCTGGGCACTGATAATTCCGTGGTGTTGTCGGGGAAGC
TGACGTCCTTTGCAATTCGATATCAAGCTGTACCTTCTAGATGTACATGCGAGTAAGCGCTTCTAGACCA
ATGACTTACAAGGCAGCTGTAGATCTTAGCCACTTTTTAAAAGAAAAGGGGGGACTGGAAGGGCTAATTC
ACTCCCAACGAAGACAAGATCTGCTTTTTGCTTGTACTGGGTCTCTCTGGTTAGACCAGATCTGAGCCTG
GGAGCTCTCTGGCTAACTAGGGAACCCACTGCTTAAGCCTCAATAAAGCTTGCCTTGAGTGCTTCAAGTA
GTGTGTGCCCGTCTGTTGTGTGACTCTGGTAACTAGAGATCCCTCAGACCCTTTTAGTCAGTGTGGAAAA
TCTCTAGCAGTAGTAGTTCATGTCATCTTATTATTCAGTATTTATAACTTGCAAAGAAATGAATATCAGA
GAGTGAGAGGAACTTGTTTATTGCAGCTTATAATGGTTACAAATAAAGCAATAGCATCACAAATTTCACA
AATAAAGCATTTTTTTCACTGCATTCTAGTTGTGGTTTGTCCAAACTCATCAATGTATCTTATCATGTCT
GGCTCTAGCTATCCCGCCCCTAACTCCGCCCATCCCGCCCCTAACTCCGCCCAGTTCCGCCCATTCTCCG
CCCCATGGCTGACTAATTTTTTTT
