>Addgene plasmid #219355 | SFFV-ZFP36L2-Brd 448 | depositor partial sequence | sequence record 428545 | TF ORF
ATGTCGACCACACTTCTGTCCGCCTTCTACGATGTCGACTTCTTGTGCAAGACAGAGAAATCCCTGGCCA
ACCTCAACCTGAACAACATGCTGGACAAGAAGGCGGTGGGGACGCCTGTGGCCGCCGCCCCCAGCTCGGG
CTTCGCGCCGGGATTCCTCCGACGGCACTCGGCCAGCAACCTGCATGCACTCGCCCACCCCGCGCCCAGC
CCCGGCAGCTGCTCGCCCAAGTTCCCGGGCGCCGCTAACGGCAGCAGCTGCGGCAGCGCGGCGGCCGGCG
GTCCGACCTCCTACGGCACCCTTAAGGAGCCGTCGGGGGGCGGCGGCACAGCCCTGCTCAACAAGGAGAA
CAAATTCCGGGACCGCTCGTTTAGCGAGAACGGCGATCGCAGCCAGCACCTCCTGCACCTGCAGCAGCAG
CAGAAGGGGGGCGGCGGCTCCCAGATCAACTCCACGCGCTACAAGACCGAGCTGTGCCGGCCCTTCGAGG
AGAGCGGCACGTGCAAGTACGGCGAAAAGTGCCAGTTCGCGCATGGCTTCCACGAGCTGCGCAGCCTGAC
TCGCCATCCGAAGTACAAGACCGAGCTGTGCCGCACCTTTCATACCATCGGCTTCTGCCCCTATGGGCCG
CGCTGCCACTTCATCCACAACGCGGACGAGCGGCGGCCCGCGCCGTCGGGGGGCGCCTCCGGGGACCTGC
GTGCCTTTGGCACGCGCGATGCGTTGCACCTGGGCTTCCCGCGGGAGCCGCGGCCCAAGTTGCACCACAG
CCTCAGCTTCTCGGGCTTCCCGTCGGGCCACCATCAGCCCCCGGGCGGCCTCGAGTCGCCGCTGCTGCTC
GACAGCCCCACGTCGCGCACGCCGCCGCCGCCCTCCTGCTCTTCGGCCTCGTCCTGCTCCTCCTCCGCCT
CCTCCTGTTCCTCGGCCTCCGCGGCCTCCACGCCCTCGGGCGCCCCGACATGCTGCGCCTCCGCGGCGGC
CGCGGCTGCGGCCGCTCTGCTGTACGGCACCGGGGGCGCCGAGGACCTGCTGGCGCCGGGGGCCCCGTGC
GCGGCCTGCTCGTCGGCCTCGTGCGCCAACAACGCCTTCGCCTTCGGTCCGGAGCTCAGCAGCCTCATCA
CGCCGCTCGCCATCCAGACCCACAACTTTGCCGCCGTGGCCGCCGCCGCCTACTACCGCAGTCAGCAGCA
GCAGCAGCAGCAGGGCCTGGCGCCCCCCGCGCAGCCGCCGGCGCCGCCCAGCGCGACCCTCCCCGCCGGG
GCCGCCGCACCTCCCTCGCCGCCCTTCAGCTTCCAGCTGCCGCGCCGCCTGTCCGACTCGCCCGTGTTCG
ACGCGCCCCCCAGCCCCCCGGACTCGCTGTCGGACCGCGACAGCTACCTAAGCGGCTCCCTGAGCTCCGG
CAGCCTCAGCGGCTCTGAGTCTCCCAGCCTCGACCCTGGCCGCCGCCTGCCAATCTTCAGCCGCCTCTCC
ATCTCCGACGACTAG
