>Addgene plasmid #219355 | SFFV-ZFP36L2-Brd 448 | depositor partial sequence | sequence record 428546 | Barcode sequence
TGTACATGCGAGTAAGCGCT
